Addgene plasmid #211539: pLenti-GFP-2A-Puro-gETAA1_A
Purpose: sgRNA-A against ETAA1
Depositing lab: Agnel Sfeir. Depositing organization: Memorial Sloan-Kettering Cancer Center. Publication: RHINO directs MMEJ to repair DNA breaks in mitosis. Brambati A, Sacco O, Porcella S, Heyza J, Kareh M, Schmidt JC, Sfeir A. Science. 2023 Aug 11;381(6658):653-660. doi: 10.1126/science.adh3694. Epub 2023 Jul 13. PubMed 37440612.
Backbone
  Vector backbone: pLenti
  Backbone size w/o insert (bp): 9544
  Total vector size (bp): 9564
  Vector type: Mammalian Expression, CRISPR
  Selectable markers: Puromycin
Growth in bacteria
  Bacterial resistance: Ampicillin, 100 μg/mL
  Growth temperature: 37°C
  Growth strain: NEB Stable
  Copy number: Unknown
Gene/Insert
  Gene/Insert name: sgRNA ETAA1
  gRNA/shRNA sequence: AGTTCTCCTAATGATCCAGA
  Species: Synthetic
  Promoter: U6
  Cloning method: Unknown
  Sequencing primers: 5′ gactatcatatgcttaccgt
Terms and licenses: Academic/Nonprofit Terms; Industry Terms: Not Available to Industry
How to cite: pLenti-GFP-2A-Puro-gETAA1_A was a gift from Agnel Sfeir (Addgene plasmid # 211539 ; http://n2t.net/addgene:211539 ; RRID:Addgene_211539)
