[The description below was written by a language model from this plasmid's Addgene catalogue record and pLannotate feature annotations shown in this document.]
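Description:
pLenti-GFP-2A-Puro-gETAA1_A is a third-generation-style, self-inactivating HIV-1 lentiviral transfer plasmid that delivers a single guide RNA (guide "A") against ETAA1 for CRISPR/Cas9 experiments in mammalian cells. In bacteria it is maintained through a high-copy ColE1/pUC-type origin and selected with ampicillin via the AmpR gene. An f1 origin is also present. The viral genome is transcribed from a CMV enhancer/promoter fused to a truncated 5' LTR. It carries the Ψ packaging signal with a partial gag sequence, the RRE for Rev-dependent nuclear export, and a cPPT/CTS, and it ends in a ΔU3 3' LTR followed by a bGH polyadenylation signal. Packaging functions must therefore be supplied in trans.

Two expression units sit between the LTRs. A human U6 RNA polymerase III promoter drives the 20-nt ETAA1 spacer fused to the Streptococcus pyogenes gRNA scaffold. Downstream, an EF-1α core promoter drives EGFP followed by puromycin N-acetyltransferase. The plasmid name indicates the two are joined by a 2A peptide, although the 2A itself is not annotated in the feature table. A WPRE enhances expression of this transcript. Transduced cells can thus be tracked or sorted by green fluorescence and selected with puromycin. No Cas9 coding sequence is annotated, so the nuclease has to come from another source. Outside the viral cassette, the backbone also holds an SV40 promoter/EM7-driven BleoR (Zeocin resistance) unit with an SV40 poly(A) signal. The sequenced record (9,551 nt) is slightly shorter than the listed total size of 9,564 bp. The associated publication concerns repair of DNA breaks in mitosis by microhomology-mediated end joining, consistent with use of this guide to disrupt ETAA1.
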