Features (pLannotate 1.2.2; 33 found; start..end, strand, type, name):
     31..83      -  misc_feature   bom (fragment): basis of mobility region from pBR322
    238..617     +  enhancer       CMV enhancer: human cytomegalovirus immediate early enhancer
    618..817     +  promoter       CMV promoter: human cytomegalovirus (CMV) immediate early promoter
    835..1015    +  LTR            5' LTR (truncated): truncated 5' long terminal repeat (LTR) from HIV-1
   1062..1187    +  misc_feature   HIV-1 Ψ: packaging signal of human immunodeficiency virus type 1
   1171..1534    +  CDS            HIV-1 gag (fragment): gag protein from human immunodeficiency virus 1; gag
   1680..1913    +  misc_feature   RRE: The Rev response element (RRE) of HIV-1 allows for Rev-dependent mRNA export from the nucleus to the cytoplasm.
   2290..2390    +  CDS            Rev (fragment): human immunodeficiency virus 1 (HIV-1) Rev protein; rev; enhances nuclear export of unspliced and incompletely spliced viral mRNAs
   2440..2557    +  misc_feature   cPPT/CTS: central polypurine tract and central termination sequence of HIV-1
   2608..2848    +  promoter       U6 promoter: RNA polymerase III promoter for human U6 snRNA
   2878..2953    +  misc_RNA       gRNA scaffold: guide RNA scaffold for the Streptococcus pyogenes CRISPR/Cas9 system
   2971..2989    +  CDS            small t antigen (fragment): SV40 (simian virus 40) small t antigen
   3015..3226    +  promoter       EF-1α core promoter: core promoter for human elongation factor EF-1α
   3240..3956    +  CDS            EGFP: EGFP is a basic (constitutively fluorescent) green fluorescent protein published in 1996, derived from Aequorea victoria. It is reported to be a rapidly-maturing weak dimer with moderate acid sensitivity.
   4043..4640    +  CDS            PuroR (fragment): puromycin N-acetyltransferase; pac from Streptomyces; confers resistance to puromycin
   4656..5244    +  misc_feature   WPRE: woodchuck hepatitis virus posttranscriptional regulatory element
   5295..5314    +  misc_feature   cPPT/CTS (fragment): central polypurine tract and central termination sequence of HIV-1
   5316..5549    +  LTR            3' LTR (ΔU3): self-inactivating 3' long terminal repeat (LTR) from HIV-1
   5581..5805    +  polyA_signal   bGH poly(A) signal: bovine growth hormone polyadenylation signal
   5809..5830    +  promoter       SV40 promoter (fragment): SV40 enhancer and early promoter
   5851..6279    +  rep_origin     f1 ori (sequence partly withheld): f1 bacteriophage origin of replication; arrow indicates direction of (+) strand synthesis
   6293..6622    +  promoter       SV40 promoter: SV40 enhancer and early promoter
   6670..6697    +  promoter       EM7 promoter (fragment): synthetic bacterial promoter&nbsp
   6723..7097    +  CDS            BleoR: antibiotic-binding protein; Sh ble from Streptoalloteichus hindustanus; confers resistance to bleomycin, phleomycin, and Zeocin™
   7107..7232    +  CDS            ble (fragment): BLE_KLEPN - Experimental evidence at protein level: Swiss-Prot protein existence level 1. Binding protein with a strong affinity to the bleomycin family of antibiotics. Binds to CL990; an antimitotic-antibiotic compound. From Klebsiella pneumoniae.
   7227..7348    +  polyA_signal   SV40 poly(A) signal: SV40 polyadenylation signal
   7421..7437    -  protein_bind   lac operator: The lac repressor binds to the lac operator to inhibit transcription in E. coli. This inhibition can be relieved by adding lactose or isopropyl-β-D-thiogalactopyranoside (IPTG). lac repressor encoded by lacI
   7445..7475    -  promoter       lac promoter: promoter for the E. coli lac operon
   7490..7511    -  protein_bind   CAP binding site: CAP binding activates transcription in the presence of cAMP. E. coli catabolite activator protein
   7524..7616    -  CDS            lacI (fragment): lac repressor; lacI; The lac repressor binds to the lac operator to inhibit transcription in E. coli. This inhibition can be relieved by adding lactose or isopropyl-β-D-thiogalactopyranoside (IPTG).
   7799..8387    -  rep_origin     ori: high-copy-number ColE1/pMB1/pBR322/pUC origin of replication
   8558..9418    -  CDS            AmpR: β-lactamase; bla; confers resistance to ampicillin, carbenicillin, and related antibiotics
   9419..9523    -  promoter       AmpR promoter: bla
>Addgene plasmid #211539 | pLenti-GFP-2A-Puro-gETAA1_A | addgene full sequence | sequence record 419879 | Addgene NGS Result
GTCGACGGATCGGGAGATCTCCCGATCCCCTATGGTGCACTCTCAGTACAATCTGCTCTGATGCCGCATA
GTTAAGCCAGTATCTGCTCCCTGCTTGTGTGTTGGAGGTCGCTGAGTAGTGCGCGAGCAAAATTTAAGCT
ACAACAAGGCAAGGCTTGACCGACAATTGCATGAAGAATCTGCTTAGGGTTAGGCGTTTTGCGCTGCTTC
GCGATGTACGGGCCAGATATACGCGTTGACATTGATTATTGACTAGTTATTAATAGTAATCAATTACGGG
GTCATTAGTTCATAGCCCATATATGGAGTTCCGCGTTACATAACTTACGGTAAATGGCCCGCCTGGCTGA
CCGCCCAACGACCCCCGCCCATTGACGTCAATAATGACGTATGTTCCCATAGTAACGCCAATAGGGACTT
TCCATTGACGTCAATGGGTGGAGTATTTACGGTAAACTGCCCACTTGGCAGTACATCAAGTGTATCATAT
GCCAAGTACGCCCCCTATTGACGTCAATGACGGTAAATGGCCCGCCTGGCATTATGCCCAGTACATGACC
TTATGGGACTTTCCTACTTGGCAGTACATCTACGTATTAGTCATCGCTATTACCATGGTGATGCGGTTTT
GGCAGTACATCAATGGGCGTGGATAGCGGTTTGACTCACGGGGATTTCCAAGTCTCCACCCCATTGACGT
CAATGGGAGTTTGTTTTGGCACCAAAATCAACGGGACTTTCCAAAATGTCGTAACAACTCCGCCCCATTG
ACGCAAATGGGCGGTAGGCGTGTACGGTGGGAGGTCTATATAAGCAGCGCGTTTTGCCTGTACTGGGTCT
CTCTGGTTAGACCAGATCTGAGCCTGGGAGCTCTCTGGCTAACTAGGGAACCCACTGCTTAAGCCTCAAT
AAAGCTTGCCTTGAGTGCTTCAAGTAGTGTGTGCCCGTCTGTTGTGTGACTCTGGTAACTAGAGATCCCT
CAGACCCTTTTAGTCAGTGTGGAAAATCTCTAGCAGTGGCGCCCGAACAGGGACTTGAAAGCGAAAGGGA
AACCAGAGGAGCTCTCTCGACGCAGGACTCGGCTTGCTGAAGCGCGCACGGCAAGAGGCGAGGGGCGGCG
ACTGGTGAGTACGCCAAAAATTTTGACTAGCGGAGGCTAGAAGGAGAGAGATGGGTGCGAGAGCGTCAGT
ATTAAGCGGGGGAGAATTAGATCGCGATGGGAAAAAATTCGGTTAAGGCCAGGGGGAAAGAAAAAATATA
AATTAAAACATATAGTATGGGCAAGCAGGGAGCTAGAACGATTCGCAGTTAATCCTGGCCTGTTAGAAAC
ATCAGAAGGCTGTAGACAAATACTGGGACAGCTACAACCATCCCTTCAGACAGGATCAGAAGAACTTAGA
TCATTATATAATACAGTAGCAACCCTCTATTGTGTGCATCAAAGGATAGAGATAAAAGACACCAAGGAAG
CTTTAGACAAGATAGAGGAAGAGCAAAACAAAAGTAAGACCACCGCACAGCAAGCGGCCGCTGATCTTCA
GACCTGGAGGAGGAGATATGAGGGACAATTGGAGAAGTGAATTATATAAATATAAAGTAGTAAAAATTGA
ACCATTAGGAGTAGCACCCACCAAGGCAAAGAGAAGAGTGGTGCAGAGAGAAAAAAGAGCAGTGGGAATA
GGAGCTTTGTTCCTTGGGTTCTTGGGAGCAGCAGGAAGCACTATGGGCGCAGCGTCAATGACGCTGACGG
TACAGGCCAGACAATTATTGTCTGGTATAGTGCAGCAGCAGAACAATTTGCTGAGGGCTATTGAGGCGCA
ACAGCATCTGTTGCAACTCACAGTCTGGGGCATCAAGCAGCTCCAGGCAAGAATCCTGGCTGTGGAAAGA
TACCTAAAGGATCAACAGCTCCTGGGGATTTGGGGTTGCTCTGGAAAACTCATTTGCACCACTGCTGTGC
CTTGGAATGCTAGTTGGAGTAATAAATCTCTGGAACAGATTTGGAATCACACGACCTGGATGGAGTGGGA
CAGAGAAATTAACAATTACACAAGCTTAATACACTCCTTAATTGAAGAATCGCAAAACCAGCAAGAAAAG
AATGAACAAGAATTATTGGAATTAGATAAATGGGCAAGTTTGTGGAATTGGTTTAACATAACAAATTGGC
TGTGGTATATAAAATTATTCATAATGATAGTAGGAGGCTTGGTAGGTTTAAGAATAGTTTTTGCTGTACT
TTCTATAGTGAATAGAGTTAGGCAGGGATATTCACCATTATCGTTTCAGACCCACCTCCCAACCCCGAGG
GGACCCGACAGGCCCGAAGGAATAGAAGAAGAAGGTGGAGAGAGAGACAGAGACAGATCCATTCGATTAG
TGAACGGATCGGCACTGCGTGCGCCAATTCTGCAGACAAATGGCAGTATTCATCCACAATTTTAAAAGAA
AAGGGGGGATTGGGGGGTACAGTGCAGGGGAAAGAATAGTAGACATAATAGCAACAGACATACAAACTAA
AGAATTACAAAAACAAATTACAAAAATTCAAAATTTTCGGGTTTATTACAGGGACAGCAGAGATCCAGTT
TGGTTAATTAAGGTACCGAGGGCCTATTTCCCATGATTCCTTCATATTTGCATATACGATACAAGGCTGT
TAGAGAGATAATTAGAATTAATTTGACTGTAAACACAAAGATATTAGTACAAAATACGTGACGTAGAAAG
TAATAATTTCTTGGGTAGTTTGCAGTTTTAAAATTATGTTTTAAAATGGACTATCATATGCTTACCGTAA
CTTGAAAGTATTTCGATTTCTTGGCTTTATATATCTTGTGGAAAGGACGAAACACCGAGTTCTCCTAATG
ATCCAGAGTTTTAGAGCTAGAAATAGCAAGTTAAAATAAGGCTAGTCCGTTATCAACTTGAAAAAGTGGC
ACCGAGTCGGTGCTTTTTTGAATTCGCTAGCTAGGTCTTGAAAGGAGTGGGAATTGGCTCCGGTGCCCGT
CAGTGGGCAGAGCGCACATCGCCCACAGTCCCCGAGAAGTTGGGGGGAGGGGTCGGCAATTGATCCGGTG
CCTAGAGAAGGTGGCGCGGGGTAAACTGGGAAAGTGATGTCGTGTACTGGCTCCGCCTTTTTCCCGAGGG
TGGGGGAGAACCGTATATAAGTGCAGTAGTCGCCGTGAACGTTCTTTTTCGCAACGGGTTTGCCGCCAGA
ACACAGGACCGGTGCCACCATGGTGAGCAAGGGCGAGGAGCTGTTCACCGGGGTGGTGCCCATCCTGGTC
GAGCTGGACGGCGACGTAAACGGCCACAAGTTCAGCGTGTCCGGCGAGGGCGAGGGCGATGCCACCTACG
GCAAGCTGACCCTGAAGTTCATCTGCACCACCGGCAAGCTGCCCGTGCCCTGGCCCACCCTCGTGACCAC
CCTGACCTACGGCGTGCAGTGCTTCAGCCGCTACCCCGACCACATGAAGCAGCACGACTTCTTCAAGTCC
GCCATGCCCGAAGGCTACGTCCAGGAGCGCACCATCTTCTTCAAGGACGACGGCAACTACAAGACCCGCG
CCGAGGTGAAGTTCGAGGGCGACACCCTGGTGAACCGCATCGAGCTGAAGGGCATCGACTTCAAGGAGGA
CGGCAACATCCTGGGGCACAAGCTGGAGTACAACTACAACAGCCACAACGTCTATATCATGGCCGACAAG
CAGAAGAACGGCATCAAGGTGAACTTCAAGATCCGCCACAACATCGAGGACGGCAGCGTGCAGCTCGCCG
ACCACTACCAGCAGAACACCCCCATCGGCGACGGCCCCGTGCTGCTGCCCGACAACCACTACCTGAGCAC
CCAGTCCGCCCTGAGCAAAGACCCCAACGAGAAGCGCGATCACATGGTCCTGCTGGAGTTCGTGACCGCC
GCCGGGATCACTCTCGGCATGGACGAGCTGTACAAGCCCAAGAAAAAGCGGAAAGTGGGATCCGGCGCAA
CAAACTTCTCTCTGCTGAAACAAGCCGGAGATGTCGAAGAGAATCCTGGACCGACCGAGTACAAGCCCAC
GGTGCGCCTCGCCACCCGCGACGACGTCCCCAGGGCCGTACGCACCCTCGCCGCCGCGTTCGCCGACTAC
CCCGCCACGCGCCACACCGTCGATCCGGACCGCCACATCGAGCGGGTCACCGAGCTGCAAGAACTCTTCC
TCACGCGCGTCGGGCTCGACATCGGCAAGGTGTGGGTCGCGGACGACGGCGCCGCGGTGGCGGTCTGGAC
CACGCCGGAGAGCGTCGAAGCGGGGGCGGTGTTCGCCGAGATCGGCCCGCGCATGGCCGAGTTGAGCGGT
TCCCGGCTGGCCGCGCAGCAACAGATGGAAGGCCTCCTGGCGCCGCACCGGCCCAAGGAGCCCGCGTGGT
TCCTGGCCACCGTCGGAGTCTCGCCCGACCACCAGGGCAAGGGTCTGGGCAGCGCCGTCGTGCTCCCCGG
AGTGGAGGCGGCCGAGCGCGCCGGGGTGCCCGCCTTCCTGGAGACCTCCGCGCCCCGCAACCTCCCCTTC
TACGAGCGGCTCGGCTTCACCGTCACCGCCGACGTCGAGGTGCCCGAAGGACCGCGCACCTGGTGCATGA
CCCGCAAGCCCGGTGCCTGAACGCGTTAAGTCGACAATCAACCTCTGGATTACAAAATTTGTGAAAGATT
GACTGGTATTCTTAACTATGTTGCTCCTTTTACGCTATGTGGATACGCTGCTTTAATGCCTTTGTATCAT
GCTATTGCTTCCCGTATGGCTTTCATTTTCTCCTCCTTGTATAAATCCTGGTTGCTGTCTCTTTATGAGG
AGTTGTGGCCCGTTGTCAGGCAACGTGGCGTGGTGTGCACTGTGTTTGCTGACGCAACCCCCACTGGTTG
GGGCATTGCCACCACCTGTCAGCTCCTTTCCGGGACTTTCGCTTTCCCCCTCCCTATTGCCACGGCGGAA
CTCATCGCCGCCTGCCTTGCCCGCTGCTGGACAGGGGCTCGGCTGTTGGGCACTGACAATTCCGTGGTGT
TGTCGGGGAAATCATCGTCCTTTCCTTGGCTGCTCGCCTGTGTTGCCACCTGGATTCTGCGCGGGACGTC
CTTCTGCTACGTCCCTTCGGCCCTCAATCCAGCGGACCTTCCTTCCCGCGGCCTGCTGCCGGCTCTGCGG
CCTCTTCCGCGTCTTCGCCTTCGCCCTCAGACGAGTCGGATCTCCCTTTGGGCCGCCTCCCCGCGTCGAC
TTTAAGACCAATGACTTACAAGGCAGCTGTAGATCTTAGCCACTTTTTAAAAGAAAAGGGGGGACTGGAA
GGGCTAATTCACTCCCAACGAAGACAAGATCTGCTTTTTGCTTGTACTGGGTCTCTCTGGTTAGACCAGA
TCTGAGCCTGGGAGCTCTCTGGCTAACTAGGGAACCCACTGCTTAAGCCTCAATAAAGCTTGCCTTGAGT
GCTTCAAGTAGTGTGTGCCCGTCTGTTGTGTGACTCTGGTAACTAGAGATCCCTCAGACCCTTTTAGTCA
GTGTGGAAAATCTCTAGCAGGGCCCGTTTAAACCCGCTGATCAGCCTCGACTGTGCCTTCTAGTTGCCAG
CCATCTGTTGTTTGCCCCTCCCCCGTGCCTTCCTTGACCCTGGAAGGTGCCACTCCCACTGTCCTTTCCT
AATAAAATGAGGAAATTGCATCGCATTGTCTGAGTAGGTGTCATTCTATTCTGGGGGGTGGGGTGGGGCA
GGACAGCAAGGGGGAGGATTGGGAAGACAATAGCAGGCATGCTGGGGATGCGGTGGGCTCTATGGCTTCT
GAGGCGGAAAGAACCAGCTGGGGCTCTAGGGGGTATCCCC
[124 nt withheld, positions 5851-5974]
C
[91 nt withheld, positions 5976-6066]
A
[49 nt withheld, positions 6068-6116]
CCTTTGACGTTGGAGTCCACGTTCTTT
[37 nt withheld, positions 6144-6180]
ACCCTATCTCGGTCTATTCTTTTGATTTATAAGGGATTTTGCCGATTTCGGCCTATTGGTTAAAAAATGA
GCTGATTTAACAAAAATTTAACGCGAATTAATTCTGTGGAATGTGTGTCAGTTAGGGTGTGGAAAGTCCC
CAGGCTCCCCAGCAGGCAGAAGTATGCAAAGCATGCATCTCAATTAGTCAGCAACCAGGTGTGGAAAGTC
CCCAGGCTCCCCAGCAGGCAGAAGTATGCAAAGCATGCATCTCAATTAGTCAGCAACCATAGTCCCGCCC
CTAACTCCGCCCATCCCGCCCCTAACTCCGCCCAGTTCCGCCCATTCTCCGCCCCATGGCTGACTAATTT
TTTTTATTTATGCAGAGGCCGAGGCCGCCTCTGCCTCTGAGCTATTCCAGAAGTAGTGAGGAGGCTTTTT
TGGAGGCCTAGGCTTTTGCAAAAAGCTCCCGGGAGCTTGTATATCCATTTTCGGATCTGATCAGCACGTG
TTGACAATTAATCATCGGCATAGTATAATACGACAAGGTGAGGAACTAAACCATGGCCAAGTTGACCAGT
GCCGTTCCGGTGCTCACCGCGCGCGACGTCGCCGGAGCGGTCGAGTTCTGGACCGACCGGCTCGGGTTCT
CCCGGGACTTCGTGGAGGACGACTTCGCCGGTGTGGTCCGGGACGACGTGACCCTGTTCATCAGCGCGGT
CCAGGACCAGGTGGTGCCGGACAACACCCTGGCCTGGGTGTGGGTGCGCGGCCTGGACGAGCTGTACGCC
GAGTGGTCGGAGGTCGTGTCCACGAACTTCCGGGACGCCTCCGGGCCGGCCATGACCGAGATCGGCGAGC
AGCCGTGGGGGCGGGAGTTCGCCCTGCGCGACCCGGCCGGCAACTGCGTGCACTTCGTGGCCGAGGAGCA
GGACTGACACGTGCTACGAGATTTCGATTCCACCGCCGCCTTCTATGAAAGGTTGGGCTTCGGAATCGTT
TTCCGGGACGCCGGCTGGATGATCCTCCAGCGCGGGGATCTCATGCTGGAGTTCTTCGCCCACCCCAACT
TGTTTATTGCAGCTTATAATGGTTACAAATAAAGCAATAGCATCACAAATTTCACAAATAAAGCATTTTT
TTCACTGCATTCTAGTTGTGGTTTGTCCAAACTCATCAATGTATCTTATCATGTCTGTATACCGTCGACC
TCTAGCTAGAGCTTGGCGTAATCATGGTCATAGCTGTTTCCTGTGTGAAATTGTTATCCGCTCACAATTC
CACACAACATACGAGCCGGAAGCATAAAGTGTAAAGCCTGGGGTGCCTAATGAGTGAGCTAACTCACATT
AATTGCGTTGCGCTCACTGCCCGCTTTCCAGTCGGGAAACCTGTCGTGCCAGCTGCATTAATGAATCGGC
CAACGCGCGGGGAGAGGCGGTTTGCGTATTGGGCGCTCTTCCGCTTCCTCGCTCACTGACTCGCTGCGCT
CGGTCGTTCGGCTGCGGCGAGCGGTATCAGCTCACTCAAAGGCGGTAATACGGTTATCCACAGAATCAGG
GGATAACGCAGGAAAGAACATGTGAGCAAAAGGCCAGCAAAAGGCCAGGAACCGTAAAAAGGCCGCGTTG
CTGGCGTTTTTCCATAGGCTCCGCCCCCCTGACGAGCATCACAAAAATCGACGCTCAAGTCAGAGGTGGC
GAAACCCGACAGGACTATAAAGATACCAGGCGTTTCCCCCTGGAAGCTCCCTCGTGCGCTCTCCTGTTCC
GACCCTGCCGCTTACCGGATACCTGTCCGCCTTTCTCCCTTCGGGAAGCGTGGCGCTTTCTCATAGCTCA
CGCTGTAGGTATCTCAGTTCGGTGTAGGTCGTTCGCTCCAAGCTGGGCTGTGTGCACGAACCCCCCGTTC
AGCCCGACCGCTGCGCCTTATCCGGTAACTATCGTCTTGAGTCCAACCCGGTAAGACACGACTTATCGCC
ACTGGCAGCAGCCACTGGTAACAGGATTAGCAGAGCGAGGTATGTAGGCGGTGCTACAGAGTTCTTGAAG
TGGTGGCCTAACTACGGCTACACTAGAAGAACAGTATTTGGTATCTGCGCTCTGCTGAAGCCAGTTACCT
TCGGAAAAAGAGTTGGTAGCTCTTGATCCGGCAAACAAACCACCGCTGGTAGCGGTGGTTTTTTTGTTTG
CAAGCAGCAGATTACGCGCAGAAAAAAAGGATCTCAAGAAGATCCTTTGATCTTTTCTACGGGGTCTGAC
GCTCAGTGGAACGAAAACTCACGTTAAGGGATTTTGGTCATGAGATTATCAAAAAGGATCTTCACCTAGA
TCCTTTTAAATTAAAAATGAAGTTTTAAATCAATCTAAAGTATATATGAGTAAACTTGGTCTGACAGTTA
CCAATGCTTAATCAGTGAGGCACCTATCTCAGCGATCTGTCTATTTCGTTCATCCATAGTTGCCTGACTC
CCCGTCGTGTAGATAACTACGATACGGGAGGGCTTACCATCTGGCCCCAGTGCTGCAATGATACCGCGAG
ACCCACGCTCACCGGCTCCAGATTTATCAGCAATAAACCAGCCAGCCGGAAGGGCCGAGCGCAGAAGTGG
TCCTGCAACTTTATCCGCCTCCATCCAGTCTATTAATTGTTGCCGGGAAGCTAGAGTAAGTAGTTCGCCA
GTTAATAGTTTGCGCAACGTTGTTGCCATTGCTACAGGCATCGTGGTGTCACGCTCGTCGTTTGGTATGG
CTTCATTCAGCTCCGGTTCCCAACGATCAAGGCGAGTTACATGATCCCCCATGTTGTGCAAAAAAGCGGT
TAGCTCCTTCGGTCCTCCGATCGTTGTCAGAAGTAAGTTGGCCGCAGTGTTATCACTCATGGTTATGGCA
GCACTGCATAATTCTCTTACTGTCATGCCATCCGTAAGATGCTTTTCTGTGACTGGTGAGTACTCAACCA
AGTCATTCTGAGAATAGTGTATGCGGCGACCGAGTTGCTCTTGCCCGGCGTCAATACGGGATAATACCGC
GCCACATAGCAGAACTTTAAAAGTGCTCATCATTGGAAAACGTTCTTCGGGGCGAAAACTCTCAAGGATC
TTACCGCTGTTGAGATCCAGTTCGATGTAACCCACTCGTGCACCCAACTGATCTTCAGCATCTTTTACTT
TCACCAGCGTTTCTGGGTGAGCAAAAACAGGAAGGCAAAATGCCGCAAAAAAGGGAATAAGGGCGACACG
GAAATGTTGAATACTCATACTCTTCCTTTTTCAATATTATTGAAGCATTTATCAGGGTTATTGTCTCATG
AGCGGATACATATTTGAATGTATTTAGAAAAATAAACAAATAGGGGTTCCGCGCACATTTCCCCGAAAAG
TGCCACCTGAC
